Addgene plasmid #223715: pHR-SFFV-FLAG-SQSTM1
Purpose: Expresses Flag-tagged SQSTM1
Depositing lab: Benjamin Wolozin. Depositing organization: Boston University Medical Campus. Publication: Proximity labeling reveals dynamic changes in the SQSTM1 protein network. Ortiz ANR, Zhang L, Ash PEA, Basu A, Puri S, van der Spek SJF, Wang Z, Dorrian L, Emili A, Wolozin B. bioRxiv [Preprint]. 2024 Jun 27:2023.12.12.571324. doi: 10.1101/2023.12.12.571324. PubMed 38168279.
Backbone
  Vector backbone: pHR-SFFV
  Vector type: Mammalian Expression, Lentiviral
Growth in bacteria
  Bacterial resistance: Ampicillin, 100 μg/mL
  Growth temperature: 30°C
  Growth strain: NEB Stable
  Copy number: Low Copy
Gene/Insert
  Gene/Insert name: SQSTM1
  Species: H. sapiens (human)
  Entrez Gene: SQSTM1 (a.k.a. A170, DMRV, EBIAP, FTDALS3, NADGP, OSIL, PDB3, ZIP3, p60, p62, p62B)
  Promoter: SFFV
  Cloning method: Other
  Sequencing primers: 5′ gctctcgagaattctcacgcgtATGGATTACAAGGATGACGACGATAAGGGAGCTGGTatggcgtcgctcaccgtgaag; 3′ gttatctagatccggtggatccTTAcaacggcgggggatgctttga
Terms and licenses: Academic/Nonprofit Terms; Industry Terms: Not Available to Industry
Depositor comments: Please visit https://doi.org/10.1101/2023.12.12.571324 for bioRxiv preprint.
How to cite: pHR-SFFV-FLAG-SQSTM1 was a gift from Benjamin Wolozin (Addgene plasmid # 223715 ; http://n2t.net/addgene:223715 ; RRID:Addgene_223715)
