[The description below was written by a language model from this plasmid's Addgene catalogue record and pLannotate feature annotations shown in this document.]
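Description:
pHR-SFFV-FLAG-SQSTM1 is a lentiviral transfer plasmid of about 10.4 kb, built on the pHR-SFFV backbone, for expressing FLAG-tagged human SQSTM1 (p62) in mammalian cells. It is maintained in E. coli through a ColE1/pMB1-type origin and selected with ampicillin via the β-lactamase gene. The catalogue lists it as low copy and propagated in a recombination-deficient strain, as is common for plasmids carrying repeated LTR sequences.

The HIV-1-derived vector region contains a truncated 5' LTR, the Ψ packaging signal with an adjoining gag fragment, the Rev response element for Rev-dependent export of the genomic RNA, and the cPPT/CTS element that aids nuclear import of the reverse-transcribed genome. It ends in a ΔU3 self-inactivating 3' LTR, which disables LTR promoter activity after integration. Between these elements, the spleen focus-forming virus (SFFV) LTR promoter drives the full-length SQSTM1 coding sequence. A short N-terminal epitope precedes the coding sequence. The annotation software matched it as a fragment of 3xFLAG, which is consistent with the single FLAG tag described in the catalogue. A WPRE downstream of the insert enhances transcript stability and expression. No mammalian selection marker or fluorescent reporter is annotated within the LTR-flanked region.

Outside the viral cassette, the backbone carries legacy remnants: an SV40 promoter with gpt fragments, SV40 small t intron and poly(A) sequences, and pieces of pBR322-derived genes. Virus production requires packaging and envelope functions supplied in trans. SQSTM1 is a selective autophagy receptor linking polyubiquitinated cargo to LC3-family proteins, and the construct was deposited with a proximity-labeling study of the SQSTM1 protein network, although the record does not state its specific role there.
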