Features (pLannotate 1.2.2; 34 found; start..end, strand, type, name):
      7..336     +  CDS            nef (fragment): NEF_HV1BR - Experimental evidence at protein level: Swiss-Prot protein existence level 1. Extracellular Nef protein targets CD4(+) T-lymphocytes for apoptosis by interacting with CXCR4 surface receptors (PubMed:14990729). From Human immunodeficiency virus type 1 group M subtype B (isolate BRU/LAI) (HIV-1).
    384..641     +  LTR            5' LTR (truncated): truncated 5' long terminal repeat (LTR) from HIV-1
    688..813     +  misc_feature   HIV-1 Ψ: packaging signal of human immunodeficiency virus type 1
    797..1135    +  CDS            HIV-1 gag (fragment): gag protein from human immunodeficiency virus 1; gag
   1310..1543    +  misc_feature   RRE: The Rev response element (RRE) of HIV-1 allows for Rev-dependent mRNA export from the nucleus to the cytoplasm.
   1920..2020    +  CDS            Rev (fragment): human immunodeficiency virus 1 (HIV-1) Rev protein; rev; enhances nuclear export of unspliced and incompletely spliced viral mRNAs
   2057..2174    +  misc_feature   cPPT/CTS: central polypurine tract and central termination sequence of HIV-1
   2211..2243    -  misc_feature   MCS (fragment): pBluescript multiple cloning site
   2327..2734    +  promoter       SFFV promoter: spleen focus-forming virus long terminal repeat (LTR) promoter
   2771..2798    +  CDS            3xFLAG (fragment): three tandem FLAG® epitope tags
   2804..4123    +  CDS            SQSTM1: SQSTM_HUMAN - Also known as ORCA, OSIL. Experimental evidence at protein level: Swiss-Prot protein existence level 1. Autophagy receptor required for selective macroautophagy (aggrephagy). Functions as a bridge between polyubiquitinated cargo and autophagosomes. Interacts directly with both the cargo to become degraded and an autophagy modifier of the MAP1 LC3 family (PubMed:16286508, PubMed:20168092, PubMed:24128730, PubMed:28404643, PubMed:22622177). Along with WDFY3, involved in the formation and autophagic degradation of cytoplasmic ubiquitin-containing inclusions (p62 bodies, ALIS/aggreso
   4216..4246    +  misc_feature   MCS (fragment): pUC18/19 multiple cloning site
   4247..4265    +  misc_feature   MCS (fragment): pBluescript multiple cloning site
   4265..4853    +  misc_feature   WPRE: woodchuck hepatitis virus posttranscriptional regulatory element
   4854..4876    +  misc_feature   MCS (fragment): pBluescript multiple cloning site
   4893..4961    +  CDS            nef (fragment): NEF_HV1Z2 - Experimental evidence at protein level: Swiss-Prot protein existence level 1. Extracellular Nef protein targets CD4(+) T-lymphocytes for apoptosis by interacting with CXCR4 surface receptors. From Human immunodeficiency virus type 1 group M subtype D (isolate Z2/CDC-Z34) (HIV-1).
   4963..5196    +  LTR            3' LTR (ΔU3): self-inactivating 3' long terminal repeat (LTR) from HIV-1
   5221..5239    -  promoter       SP6 promoter: promoter for bacteriophage SP6 RNA polymerase
   5467..5746    +  CDS            TcR (fragment): tetracycline efflux protein; tet; confers resistance to tetracycline
   5747..5795    -  misc_feature   bom (fragment): basis of mobility region from pBR322
   5897..5932    -  CDS            rop (fragment): Rop protein, which maintains plasmids at low copy number; rop
   6027..6131    +  promoter       AmpR promoter: bla
   6132..6992    +  CDS            AmpR: β-lactamase; bla; confers resistance to ampicillin, carbenicillin, and related antibiotics
   7163..7751    +  rep_origin     ori: high-copy-number ColE1/pMB1/pBR322/pUC origin of replication
   7934..7990    +  CDS            lacI (fragment): lac repressor; lacI; The lac repressor binds to the lac operator to inhibit transcription in E. coli. This inhibition can be relieved by adding lactose or isopropyl-β-D-thiogalactopyranoside (IPTG).
   7997..8326    +  promoter       SV40 promoter: SV40 enhancer and early promoter
   8526..8645    +  CDS            gpt (fragment): XGPT_ECOLI - Also known as gpp, gxu. Experimental evidence at protein level: Swiss-Prot protein existence level 1. Purine salvage pathway enzyme that catalyzes the transfer of the ribosyl-5-phosphate group from 5-phospho-alpha-D-ribose 1- diphosphate (PRPP) to the N9 position of the 6-oxopurines guanine and xanthine to form the corresponding ribonucleotides GMP (guanosine 5'- monophosphate) and XMP (xanthosine 5'-monophosphate), with the release of PPi. To a lesser extent, also acts on hypoxanthine (PubMed:9100006, PubMed:3886014). Does not ribophosphorylate adenine (PubMed:3886014). From Esch
   8645..8980    +  CDS            gpt (fragment): XGPT_ECOLI - Also known as gpp, gxu. Experimental evidence at protein level: Swiss-Prot protein existence level 1. Purine salvage pathway enzyme that catalyzes the transfer of the ribosyl-5-phosphate group from 5-phospho-alpha-D-ribose 1- diphosphate (PRPP) to the N9 position of the 6-oxopurines guanine and xanthine to form the corresponding ribonucleotides GMP (guanosine 5'- monophosphate) and XMP (xanthosine 5'-monophosphate), with the release of PPi. To a lesser extent, also acts on hypoxanthine (PubMed:9100006, PubMed:3886014). Does not ribophosphorylate adenine (PubMed:3886014). From Esch
   9075..9380    +  CDS            frsA (fragment): FRSA_ECOLI - Also known as yafA. Experimental evidence at protein level: Swiss-Prot protein existence level 1. Catalyzes the hydrolysis of esters (PubMed:15808744). Displays esterase activity toward pNP-butyrate (PubMed:15808744). May stimulate mixed-acid fermentation by acting as a fermentation/respiration switch that down-regulates respiration and up- regulates fermentation rates (PubMed:15169777). From Escherichia coli (strain K12).
   9384..9458    +  CDS            small t antigen (fragment): SV40 (simian virus 40) small t antigen
   9460..9525    +  intron         small t intron: SV40 (simian virus 40) small t antigen intron
   9655..9675    +  CDS            SV40 NLS: nuclear localization signal of SV40 (simian virus 40) large T antigen
   9994..10077   +  CDS            large T antigen (fragment): large T antigen from SV40 (simian virus 40)
  10100..10234   +  polyA_signal   SV40 poly(A) signal: SV40 polyadenylation signal
>Addgene plasmid #223715 | pHR-SFFV-FLAG-SQSTM1 | addgene full sequence | sequence record 443637 | Addgene NGS Result
TAGTAGTTGGAAGGGCTAATTCACTCCCAAAGAAGACAAGATATCCTTGATCTGTGGATCTACCACACAC
AAGGCTACTTCCCTGATTAGCAGAACTACACACCAGGGCCAGGGGTCAGATATCCACTGACCTTTGGATG
GTGCTACAAGCTAGTACCAGTTGAGCCAGATAAGGTAGAAGAGGCCAATAAAGGAGAGAACACCAGCTTG
TTACACCCTGTGAGCCTGCATGGGATGGATGACCCGGAGAGAGAAGTGTTAGAGTGGAGGTTTGACAGCC
GCCTAGCATTTCATCACGTGGCCCGAGAGCTGCATCCGGAGTACTTCAAGAACTGCTGATATCGAGCTTG
CTACAAGGGACTTTCCGCTGGGGACTTTCCAGGGAGGCGTGGCCTGGGCGGGACTGGGGAGTGGCGAGCC
CTCAGATCCTGCATATAAGCAGCTGCTTTTTGCCTGTACTGGGTCTCTCTGGTTAGACCAGATCTGAGCC
TGGGAGCTCTCTGGCTAACTAGGGAACCCACTGCTTAAGCCTCAATAAAGCTTGCCTTGAGTGCTTCAAG
TAGTGTGTGCCCGTCTGTTGTGTGACTCTGGTAACTAGAGATCCCTCAGACCCTTTTAGTCAGTGTGGAA
AATCTCTAGCAGTGGCGCCCGAACAGGGACTTGAAAGCGAAAGGGAAACCAGAGGAGCTCTCTCGACGCA
GGACTCGGCTTGCTGAAGCGCGCACGGCAAGAGGCGAGGGGCGGCGACTGGTGAGTACGCCAAAAATTTT
GACTAGCGGAGGCTAGAAGGAGAGAGATGGGTGCGAGAGCGTCAGTATTAAGCGGGGGAGAATTAGATCG
CGATGGGAAAAAATTCGGTTAAGGCCAGGGGGAAAGAAAAAATATAAATTAAAACATATAGTATGGGCAA
GCAGGGAGCTAGAACGATTCGCAGTTAATCCTGGCCTGTTAGAAACATCAGAAGGCTGTAGACAAATACT
GGGACAGCTACAACCATCCCTTCAGACAGGATCAGAAGAACTTAGATCATTATATAATACAGTAGCAACC
CTCTATTGTGTGCATCAAAGGATAGAGATAAAAGACACCAAGGAAGCTTTAGACAAGATAGAGGAAGAGC
AAAACAAAAGTAAGACCACCGCACAGCAAGCGGCCGGCCGCTGATCTTCAGACCTGGAGGAGGAGATATG
AGGGACAATTGGAGAAGTGAATTATATAAATATAAAGTAGTAAAAATTGAACCATTAGGAGTAGCACCCA
CCAAGGCAAAGAGAAGAGTGGTGCAGAGAGAAAAAAGAGCAGTGGGAATAGGAGCTTTGTTCCTTGGGTT
CTTGGGAGCAGCAGGAAGCACTATGGGCGCAGCGTCAATGACGCTGACGGTACAGGCCAGACAATTATTG
TCTGGTATAGTGCAGCAGCAGAACAATTTGCTGAGGGCTATTGAGGCGCAACAGCATCTGTTGCAACTCA
CAGTCTGGGGCATCAAGCAGCTCCAGGCAAGAATCCTGGCTGTGGAAAGATACCTAAAGGATCAACAGCT
CCTGGGGATTTGGGGTTGCTCTGGAAAACTCATTTGCACCACTGCTGTGCCTTGGAATGCTAGTTGGAGT
AATAAATCTCTGGAACAGATTTGGAATCACACGACCTGGATGGAGTGGGACAGAGAAATTAACAATTACA
CAAGCTTAATACACTCCTTAATTGAAGAATCGCAAAACCAGCAAGAAAAGAATGAACAAGAATTATTGGA
ATTAGATAAATGGGCAAGTTTGTGGAATTGGTTTAACATAACAAATTGGCTGTGGTATATAAAATTATTC
ATAATGATAGTAGGAGGCTTGGTAGGTTTAAGAATAGTTTTTGCTGTACTTTCTATAGTGAATAGAGTTA
GGCAGGGATATTCACCATTATCGTTTCAGACCCACCTCCCAACCCCGAGGGGACCCGACAGGCCCGAAGG
AATAGAAGAAGAAGGTGGAGAGAGAGACAGAGACAGATCCATTCGATTAGTGAACGGATCTCGACGGTAT
CGCCAAATGGCAGTATTCATCCACAATTTTAAAAGAAAAGGGGGGATTGGGGGGTACAGTGCAGGGGAAA
GAATAGTAGACATAATAGCAACAGACATACAAACTAAAGAATTACAAAAACAAATTACAAAAATTCAAAA
TTTTCGGGTTTATTACAGGGACAGCAGAGATCCAGTTTGGATCGATAAGCTTGATATCGAATTCCTGCAG
CCCCGATAAAATAAAAGATTTTATTTAGTCTCCAGAAAAAGGGGGGAATGAAAGACCCCACCTGTAGGTT
TGGCAAGCTAGCTGCAGTAACGCCATTTTGCAAGGCATGGAAAAATACCAAACCAAGAATAGAGAAGTTC
AGATCAAGGGCGGGTACATGAAAATAGCTAACGTTGGGCCAAACAGGATATCTGCGGTGAGCAGTTTCGG
CCCCGGCCCGGGGCCAAGAACAGATGGTCACCGCAGTTTCGGCCCCGGCCCGAGGCCAAGAACAGATGGT
CCCCAGATATGGCCCAACCCTCAGCAGTTTCTTAAGACCCATCAGATGTTTCCAGGCTCCCCCAAGGACC
TGAAATGACCCTGCGCCTTATTTGAATTAACCAATCAGCCTGCTTCTCGCTTCTGTTCGCGCGCTTCTGC
TTCCCGAGCTCTATAAAAGAGCTCACAACCCCTCACTCGGCGCGCCAGTCCTCCGACAGACTGAGTCGCC
CGGGGGGGATCTGGAGCTCTCGAGAATTCTCACGCGTATGGATTACAAGGATGACGACGATAAGGGAGCT
GGTATGGCGTCGCTCACCGTGAAGGCCTACCTTCTGGGCAAGGAGGACGCGGCGCGCGAGATTCGCCGCT
TCAGCTTCTGCTGCAGCCCCGAGCCTGAGGCGGAAGCCGAGGCTGCGGCGGGTCCGGGACCCTGCGAGCG
GCTGCTGAGCCGGGTGGCCGCCCTGTTCCCCGCGCTGCGGCCTGGCGGCTTCCAGGCGCACTACCGCGAT
GAGGACGGGGACTTGGTTGCCTTTTCCAGTGACGAGGAATTGACAATGGCCATGTCCTACGTGAAGGATG
ACATCTTCCGAATCTACATTAAAGAGAAAAAAGAGTGCCGGCGGGACCACCGCCCACCGTGTGCTCAGGA
GGCGCCCCGCAACATGGTGCACCCCAATGTGATCTGCGATGGCTGCAATGGGCCTGTGGTAGGAACCCGC
TACAAGTGCAGCGTCTGCCCAGACTACGACTTGTGTAGCGTCTGCGAGGGAAAGGGCTTGCACCGGGGGC
ACACCAAGCTCGCATTCCCCAGCCCCTTCGGGCACCTGTCTGAGGGCTTCTCGCACAGCCGCTGGCTCCG
GAAGGTGAAACACGGACACTTCGGGTGGCCAGGATGGGAAATGGGTCCACCAGGAAACTGGAGCCCACGT
CCTCCTCGTGCAGGGGAGGCCCGCCCTGGCCCCACGGCAGAATCAGCTTCTGGTCCATCGGAGGATCCGA
GTGTGAATTTCCTGAAGAACGTTGGGGAGAGTGTGGCAGCTGCCCTTAGCCCTCTGGGCATTGAAGTTGA
TATCGATGTGGAGCACGGAGGGAAAAGAAGCCGCCTGACCCCCGTCTCTCCAGAGAGTTCCAGCACAGAG
GAGAAGAGCAGCTCACAGCCAAGCAGCTGCTGCTCTGATCCCAGCAAGCCGGGTGGGAATGTTGAGGGCG
CCACGCAGTCTCTGGCGGAGCAGATGAGAAAGATCGCCTTGGAGTCCGAGGGGCGCCCTGAGGAACAGAT
GGAGTCGGATAACTGTTCAGGAGGAGATGATGACTGGACCCATCTGTCTTCAAAAGAAGTGGACCCGTCT
ACAGGTGAACTCCAGTCCCTACAGATGCCAGAATCCGAAGGGCCAAGCTCTCTGGACCCCTCCCAGGAGG
GACCCACAGGGCTGAAGGAAGCTGCCTTGTACCCACATCTCCCGCCAGAGGCTGACCCGCGGCTGATTGA
GTCCCTCTCCCAGATGCTGTCCATGGGCTTCTCTGATGAAGGCGGCTGGCTCACCAGGCTCCTGCAGACC
AAGAACTATGACATCGGAGCGGCTCTGGACACCATCCAGTATTCAAAGCATCCCCCGCCGTTGTAAGGAT
CCACCGGATCTAGATAACTGATTAAGATCCTTGACTTGCGGCCGCAACTCCCACCTGCAACATGCGTGAC
TGACTGAGGCCGCGACTCTAGAGTCGACCTGCAGGCATGCAAGCTTGATATCAAGCTTATCGATAATCAA
CCTCTGGATTACAAAATTTGTGAAAGATTGACTGGTATTCTTAACTATGTTGCTCCTTTTACGCTATGTG
GATACGCTGCTTTAATGCCTTTGTATCATGCTATTGCTTCCCGTATGGCTTTCATTTTCTCCTCCTTGTA
TAAATCCTGGTTGCTGTCTCTTTATGAGGAGTTGTGGCCCGTTGTCAGGCAACGTGGCGTGGTGTGCACT
GTGTTTGCTGACGCAACCCCCACTGGTTGGGGCATTGCCACCACCTGTCAGCTCCTTTCCGGGACTTTCG
CTTTCCCCCTCCCTATTGCCACGGCGGAACTCATCGCCGCCTGCCTTGCCCGCTGCTGGACAGGGGCTCG
GCTGTTGGGCACTGACAATTCCGTGGTGTTGTCGGGGAAATCATCGTCCTTTCCTTGGCTGCTCGCCTGT
GTTGCCACCTGGATTCTGCGCGGGACGTCCTTCTGCTACGTCCCTTCGGCCCTCAATCCAGCGGACCTTC
CTTCCCGCGGCCTGCTGCCGGCTCTGCGGCCTCTTCCGCGTCTTCGCCTTCGCCCTCAGACGAGTCGGAT
CTCCCTTTGGGCCGCCTCCCCGCATCGATACCGTCGACCTCGAGGGAATTAATTCGAGCTCGGTACCTTT
AAGACCAATGACTTACAAGGCAGCTGTAGATCTTAGCCACTTTTTAAAAGAAAAGGGGGGACTGGAAGGG
CTAATTCACTCCCAACGAAGACAAGATCTGCTTTTTGCTTGTACTGGGTCTCTCTGGTTAGACCAGATCT
GAGCCTGGGAGCTCTCTGGCTAACTAGGGAACCCACTGCTTAAGCCTCAATAAAGCTTGCCTTGAGTGCT
TCAAGTAGTGTGTGCCCGTCTGTTGTGTGACTCTGGTAACTAGAGATCCCTCAGACCCTTTTAGTCAGTG
TGGAAAATCTCTAGCAGCATCTAGAATTAATTCCGTGTATTCTATAGTGTCACCTAAATCGTATGTGTAT
GATACATAAGGTTATGTATTAATTGTAGCCGCGTTCTAACGACAATATGTACAAGCCTAATTGTGTAGCA
TCTGGCTTACTGAAGCAGACCCTATCATCTCTCTCGTAAACTGCCGTCAGAGTCGGTTTGGTTGGACGAA
CCTTCTGAGTTTCTGGTAACGCCGTCCCGCACCCGGAAATGGTCAGCGAACCAATCAGCAGGGTCATCGC
TAGCCAGATCCTCTACGCCGGACGCATCGTGGCCGGCATCACCGGCGCCACAGGTGCGGTTGCTGGCGCC
TATATCGCCGACATCACCGATGGGGAAGATCGGGCTCGCCACTTCGGGCTCATGAGCGCTTGTTTCGGCG
TGGGTATGGTGGCAGGCCCCGTGGCCGGGGGACTGTTGGGCGCCATCTCCTTGCATGCACCATTCCTTGC
GGCGGCGGTGCTCAACGGCCTCAACCTACTACTGGGCTGCTTCCTAATGCAGGAGTCGCATAAGGGAGAG
CGTCGAATGGTGCACTCTCAGTACAATCTGCTCTGATGCCGCATAGTTAAGCCAGCCCCGACACCCGCCA
ACACCCGCTGACGCGCCCTGACGGGCTTGTCTGCTCCCGGCATCCGCTTACAGACAAGCTGTGACCGTCT
CCGGGAGCTGCATGTGTCAGAGGTTTTCACCGTCATCACCGAAACGCGCGAGACGAAAGGGCCTCGTGAT
ACGCCTATTTTTATAGGTTAATGTCATGATAATAATGGTTTCTTAGACGTCAGGTGGCACTTTTCGGGGA
AATGTGCGCGGAACCCCTATTTGTTTATTTTTCTAAATACATTCAAATATGTATCCGCTCATGAGACAAT
AACCCTGATAAATGCTTCAATAATATTGAAAAAGGAAGAGTATGAGTATTCAACATTTCCGTGTCGCCCT
TATTCCCTTTTTTGCGGCATTTTGCCTTCCTGTTTTTGCTCACCCAGAAACGCTGGTGAAAGTAAAAGAT
GCTGAAGATCAGTTGGGTGCACGAGTGGGTTACATCGAACTGGATCTCAACAGCGGTAAGATCCTTGAGA
GTTTTCGCCCCGAAGAACGTTTTCCAATGATGAGCACTTTTAAAGTTCTGCTATGTGGCGCGGTATTATC
CCGTATTGACGCCGGGCAAGAGCAACTCGGTCGCCGCATACACTATTCTCAGAATGACTTGGTTGAGTAC
TCACCAGTCACAGAAAAGCATCTTACGGATGGCATGACAGTAAGAGAATTATGCAGTGCTGCCATAACCA
TGAGTGATAACACTGCGGCCAACTTACTTCTGACAACGATCGGAGGACCGAAGGAGCTAACCGCTTTTTT
GCACAACATGGGGGATCATGTAACTCGCCTTGATCGTTGGGAACCGGAGCTGAATGAAGCCATACCAAAC
GACGAGCGTGACACCACGATGCCTGTAGCAATGGCAACAACGTTGCGCAAACTATTAACTGGCGAACTAC
TTACTCTAGCTTCCCGGCAACAATTAATAGACTGGATGGAGGCGGATAAAGTTGCAGGACCACTTCTGCG
CTCGGCCCTTCCGGCTGGCTGGTTTATTGCTGATAAATCTGGAGCCGGTGAGCGTGGGTCTCGCGGTATC
ATTGCAGCACTGGGGCCAGATGGTAAGCCCTCCCGTATCGTAGTTATCTACACGACGGGGAGTCAGGCAA
CTATGGATGAACGAAATAGACAGATCGCTGAGATAGGTGCCTCACTGATTAAGCATTGGTAACTGTCAGA
CCAAGTTTACTCATATATACTTTAGATTGATTTAAAACTTCATTTTTAATTTAAAAGGATCTAGGTGAAG
ATCCTTTTTGATAATCTCATGACCAAAATCCCTTAACGTGAGTTTTCGTTCCACTGAGCGTCAGACCCCG
TAGAAAAGATCAAAGGATCTTCTTGAGATCCTTTTTTTCTGCGCGTAATCTGCTGCTTGCAAACAAAAAA
ACCACCGCTACCAGCGGTGGTTTGTTTGCCGGATCAAGAGCTACCAACTCTTTTTCCGAAGGTAACTGGC
TTCAGCAGAGCGCAGATACCAAATACTGTTCTTCTAGTGTAGCCGTAGTTAGGCCACCACTTCAAGAACT
CTGTAGCACCGCCTACATACCTCGCTCTGCTAATCCTGTTACCAGTGGCTGCTGCCAGTGGCGATAAGTC
GTGTCTTACCGGGTTGGACTCAAGACGATAGTTACCGGATAAGGCGCAGCGGTCGGGCTGAACGGGGGGT
TCGTGCACACAGCCCAGCTTGGAGCGAACGACCTACACCGAACTGAGATACCTACAGCGTGAGCTATGAG
AAAGCGCCACGCTTCCCGAAGGGAGAAAGGCGGACAGGTATCCGGTAAGCGGCAGGGTCGGAACAGGAGA
GCGCACGAGGGAGCTTCCAGGGGGAAACGCCTGGTATCTTTATAGTCCTGTCGGGTTTCGCCACCTCTGA
CTTGAGCGTCGATTTTTGTGATGCTCGTCAGGGGGGCGGAGCCTATGGAAAAACGCCAGCAACGCGGCCT
TTTTACGGTTCCTGGCCTTTTGCTGGCCTTTTGCTCACATGTTCTTTCCTGCGTTATCCCCTGATTCTGT
GGATAACCGTATTACCGCCTTTGAGTGAGCTGATACCGCTCGCCGCAGCCGAACGACCGAGCGCAGCGAG
TCAGTGAGCGAGGAAGCGGAAGAGCGCCCAATACGCAAACCGCCTCTCCCCGCGCGTTGGCCGATTCATT
AATGCAGCTGTGGAATGTGTGTCAGTTAGGGTGTGGAAAGTCCCCAGGCTCCCCAGCAGGCAGAAGTATG
CAAAGCATGCATCTCAATTAGTCAGCAACCAGGTGTGGAAAGTCCCCAGGCTCCCCAGCAGGCAGAAGTA
TGCAAAGCATGCATCTCAATTAGTCAGCAACCATAGTCCCGCCCCTAACTCCGCCCATCCCGCCCCTAAC
TCCGCCCAGTTCCGCCCATTCTCCGCCCCATGGCTGACTAATTTTTTTTATTTATGCAGAGGCCGAGGCC
GCCTCGGCCTCTGAGCTATTCCAGAAGTAGTGAGGAGGCTTTTTTGGAGGCCTAGGCTTTTGCAAAAAGC
TTGGACACAAGACAGGCTTGCGAGATATGTTTGAGAATACCACTTTATCCCGCGTCAGGGAGAGGCAGTG
CGTAAAAAGACGCGGACTCATGTGAAATACTGGTTTTTAGTGCGCCAGATCTCTATAATCTCGCGCAACC
TATTTTCCCCTCGAACACTTTTTAAGCCGTAGATAAACAGGCTGGGACACTTCACATGAGCGAAAAATAC
ATCGTCACCTGGGACATGTTGCAGATCCATGCACGTAAACTCGCAAGCCGACTGATGCCTTCTGAACAAT
GGAAAGGCATTATTGCCGTAAGCCGTGGCGGTCTGTACCGGGTGCGTTACTGGCGCGTGAACTGGGTATT
CGTCATGTCGATACCGTTTGTATTTCCAGCTACGATCACGACAACCAGCGCGAGCTTAAAGTGCTGAAAC
GCGCAGAAGGCGATGGCGAAGGCTTCATCGTTATTGATGACCTGGTGGATACCGGTGGTACTGCGGTTGC
GATTCGTGAAATGTATCCAAAAGCGCACTTTGTCACCATCTTCGCAAAACCGGCTGGTCGTCCGCTGGTT
GATGACTATGTTGTTGATATCCCGCAAGATACCTGGATTGAACAGCCGTGGGATATGGGCGTCGTATTCG
TCCCGCCAATCTCCGGTCGCTAATCTTTTCAACGCCTGGCACTGCCGGGCGTTGTTCTTTTTAACTTCAG
GCGGGTTACAATAGTTTCCAGTAAGTATTCTGGAGGCTGCATCCATGACACAGGCAAACCTGAGCGAAAC
CCTGTTCAAACCCCGCTTTAAACATCCTGAAACCTCGACGCTAGTCCGCCGCTTTAATCACGGCGCACAA
CCGCCTGTGCAGTCGGCCCTTGATGGTAAAACCATCCCTCACTGGTATCGCATGATTAACCGTCTGATGT
GGATCTGGCGCGGCATTGACCCACGCGAAATCCTCGACGTCCAGGCACGTATTGTGATGAGCGATGCCGA
ACGTACCGACGATGATTTATACGATACGGTGATTGGCTACCGTGGCGGCAACTGGATTTATGAGTGGGCC
CCGGATCTTTGTGAAGGAACCTTACTTCTGTGGTGTGACATAATTGGACAAACTACCTACAGAGATTTAA
AGCTCTAAGGTAAATATAAAATTTTTAAGTGTATAATGTGTTAAACTACTGATTCTAATTGTTTGTGTAT
TTTAGATTCCAACCTATGGAACTGATGAATGGGAGCAGTGGTGGAATGCCTTTAATGAGGAAAACCTGTT
TTGCTCAGAAGAAATGCCATCTAGTGATGATGAGGCTACTGCTGACTCTCAACATTCTACTCCTCCAAAA
AAGAAGAGAAAGGTAGAAGACCCCAAGGACTTTCCTTCAGAATTGCTAAGTTTTTTGAGTCATGCTGTGT
TTAGTAATAGAACTCTTGCTTGCTTTGCTATTTACACCACAAAGGAAAAAGCTGCACTGCTATACAAGAA
AATTATGGAAAAATATTCTGTAACCTTTATAAGTAGGCATAACAGTTATAATCATAACATACTGTTTTTT
CTTACTCCACACAGGCATAGAGTGTCTGCTATTAATAACTATGCTCAAAAATTGTGTACCTTTAGCTTTT
TAATTTGTAAAGGGGTTAATAAGGAATATTTGATGTATAGTGCCTTGACTAGAGATCATAATCAGCCATA
CCACATTTGTAGAGGTTTTACTTGCTTTAAAAAACCTCCCACACCTCCCCCTGAACCTGAAACATAAAAT
GAATGCAATTGTTGTTGTTAACTTGTTTATTGCAGCTTATAATGGTTACAAATAAAGCAATAGCATCACA
AATTTCACAAATAAAGCATTTTTTTCACTGCATTCTAGTTGTGGTTTGTCCAAACTCATCAATGTATCTT
ATCATGTCTGGATCAACTGGATAACTCAAGCTAACCAAAATCATCCCAAACTTCCCACCCCATACCCTAT
TACCACTGCCAATTACCTGTGGTTTCATTTACTCTAAACCTGTGATTCCTCTGAATTATTTTCATTTTAA
AGAAATTGTATTTGTTAAATATGTACTACAAACT
